>Addgene plasmid #169463 | pTwist-SARS-CoV-2 Δ18 B.1.351v2 | addgene full sequence | sequence record 335486 | Addgene NGS Result
CATCACTTTGGCAAAGGCGGCCGCCATGTTTGTGTTCCTCGTTCTCCTGCCCCTCGTTTCTTCCCAATGC
GTGAACTTCACAACTAGAACGCAGCTCCCACCCGCTTACACGAACTCTTTTACTCGTGGAGTATACTATC
CCGATAAAGTCTTTAGGTCCAGTGTCCTTCATTCTACTCAAGACCTTTTCCTGCCATTCTTCTCAAATGT
CACCTGGTTCCATGCTATCCACGTTTCTGGCACCAACGGAACTAAACGATTTGCTAATCCCGTCTTGCCA
TTTAACGATGGCGTATACTTTGCCTCAACGGAGAAGTCCAACATTATCCGGGGATGGATATTTGGCACCA
CCCTGGACTCCAAGACACAGTCTCTCCTCATTGTGAACAACGCCACCAATGTCGTCATCAAAGTCTGTGA
ATTTCAATTTTGTAACGATCCCTTTCTCGGGGTTTATTATCATAAGAATAACAAGTCTTGGATGGAGTCA
GAGTTCCGCGTTTACAGTTCCGCTAACAACTGTACTTTTGAGTACGTTTCCCAACCATTTCTCATGGATC
TTGAAGGGAAGCAAGGCAACTTCAAGAATCTCCGCGAATTTGTGTTTAAGAATATAGACGGCTACTTCAA
AATTTATAGCAAGCATACCCCGATAAATCTGGTTCGGGGTCTCCCTCAAGGCTTCTCCGCGTTGGAACCC
CTCGTGGACTTGCCGATTGGCATCAACATCACCCGGTTCCAAACCCTTCATCGAAGCTACCTCACGCCTG
GCGACAGTAGTAGTGGTTGGACAGCGGGCGCAGCAGCCTACTATGTGGGATATTTGCAACCACGCACCTT
TCTTCTCAAATATAACGAAAACGGAACAATTACCGATGCCGTAGACTGTGCCCTCGATCCCCTGTCCGAA
ACTAAATGCACACTCAAGTCCTTCACAGTTGAGAAAGGCATATACCAAACCAGTAACTTCCGCGTCCAAC
CCACCGAATCCATTGTTCGATTCCCTAACATCACCAATTTGTGTCCTTTCGGTGAAGTATTTAATGCCAC
TCGATTTGCATCAGTTTATGCCTGGAATCGCAAGCGAATATCAAATTGTGTTGCAGATTATAGTGTCCTG
TATAATAGCGCATCATTCAGCACTTTTAAGTGTTATGGGGTCAGCCCTACGAAATTGAATGACTTGTGTT
TTACCAACGTTTACGCAGATTCTTTCGTCATACGCGGCGACGAAGTCCGACAGATTGCACCGGGGCAAAC
CGGAAATATAGCAGACTATAATTATAAGTTGCCGGATGACTTCACCGGCTGCGTTATAGCATGGAACTCC
AATAATCTCGATTCAAAAGTCGGCGGCAACTATAATTATCTTTACCGCCTGTTTCGCAAGTCAAATCTGA
AGCCCTTTGAACGTGACATCTCCACCGAAATTTATCAAGCTGGCAGCACCCCATGTAATGGAGTGAAAGG
GTTTAACTGTTATTTTCCCCTTCAATCATACGGATTTCAACCAACATATGGGGTGGGCTATCAACCATAT
CGGGTGGTAGTCTTGAGCTTTGAGCTGCTCCACGCACCGGCTACAGTTTGCGGACCGAAGAAAAGCACTA
ACCTGGTGAAGAATAAATGTGTGAACTTCAACTTTAATGGGCTCACCGGAACAGGGGTGCTGACAGAATC
AAACAAGAAATTTCTCCCTTTTCAACAATTTGGTAGAGACATTGCCGATACCACAGATGCCGTCCGCGAT
CCGCAAACACTGGAAATCCTCGATATAACACCCTGTAGCTTCGGCGGGGTCAGCGTGATAACTCCCGGAA
CGAACACATCCAACCAAGTGGCTGTCCTGTATCAAGGTGTCAACTGTACCGAAGTCCCTGTGGCGATACA
CGCCGACCAACTGACACCCACCTGGAGAGTCTACTCAACAGGTTCCAATGTCTTTCAAACTAGAGCGGGT
TGTCTCATTGGCGCTGAGCATGTCAATAATTCATACGAATGTGATATTCCTATTGGGGCAGGAATCTGTG
CGTCTTATCAAACTCAAACGAACTCACCACGGCGCGCTCGCTCAGTAGCCAGCCAGTCCATAATCGCCTA
TACCATGAGTCTCGGGGTTGAGAACTCCGTGGCTTATTCAAACAATTCCATCGCAATCCCAACTAACTTT
ACCATTAGCGTTACCACGGAAATCTTGCCCGTCAGCATGACTAAGACGAGCGTAGACTGTACGATGTATA
TCTGTGGGGATTCCACCGAGTGTAGCAACCTCTTGCTTCAATACGGGTCTTTCTGTACTCAACTCAACCG
AGCATTGACCGGAATTGCGGTCGAACAAGACAAGAATACCCAAGAGGTGTTCGCACAAGTAAAGCAAATA
TACAAAACGCCGCCAATCAAAGATTTTGGCGGGTTTAATTTTAGCCAAATACTGCCAGACCCATCTAAGC
CTTCAAAACGCAGCTTTATCGAGGATCTGCTGTTCAACAAAGTTACGTTGGCTGACGCGGGTTTCATTAA
GCAGTATGGGGATTGTTTGGGAGACATTGCGGCCCGCGACCTTATCTGTGCTCAAAAATTCAATGGGTTG
ACAGTTCTGCCCCCTCTGCTCACTGATGAGATGATTGCACAGTATACATCAGCATTGTTGGCAGGAACCA
TTACATCCGGCTGGACTTTTGGCGCGGGTGCGGCCCTTCAAATACCTTTCGCTATGCAAATGGCTTACAG
ATTCAATGGGATTGGTGTCACGCAAAATGTATTGTATGAAAATCAGAAGCTGATCGCTAATCAATTTAAC
AGCGCGATTGGCAAGATCCAAGATTCACTGTCAAGCACAGCGTCCGCCCTCGGCAAACTCCAAGATGTTG
TGAATCAAAACGCCCAGGCCCTGAATACCCTCGTGAAGCAACTGAGTTCTAACTTCGGCGCAATCTCCAG
CGTCCTCAACGACATATTGTCCAGACTTGATAAGGTGGAAGCCGAGGTGCAAATTGATCGGCTCATCACA
GGCAGGCTCCAGTCACTCCAAACTTATGTGACACAACAGTTGATCCGGGCTGCTGAGATACGAGCAAGCG
CCAACCTGGCCGCCACTAAAATGTCAGAGTGCGTGCTCGGGCAGTCCAAACGGGTTGACTTTTGTGGCAA
GGGCTATCACTTGATGTCCTTCCCCCAATCCGCCCCACATGGAGTGGTCTTTCTCCACGTCACTTATGTC
CCTGCTCAAGAGAAGAACTTTACGACAGCTCCAGCAATCTGTCACGATGGCAAAGCGCACTTTCCCAGGG
AAGGCGTTTTCGTCAGTAATGGCACGCATTGGTTTGTGACCCAAAGGAATTTCTATGAACCCCAAATCAT
AACCACTGACAATACATTTGTCTCAGGCAACTGTGATGTGGTCATTGGGATCGTGAACAACACGGTATAT
GATCCCCTGCAACCCGAGTTGGATAGCTTCAAAGAGGAATTGGATAAATACTTTAAGAATCATACTTCAC
CCGATGTTGATCTCGGGGACATATCAGGAATAAATGCAAGTGTCGTCAACATTCAGAAAGAGATTGATCG
CCTTAATGAGGTCGCCAAGAACTTGAATGAATCTTTGATCGACTTGCAAGAACTGGGCAAATACGAACAA
TATATTAAATGGCCCTGGTACATTTGGTTGGGCTTTATCGCCGGACTTATAGCTATCGTTATGGTCACAA
TTATGTTGTGCTGTATGACTAGCTGTTGTTCCTGCTTGAAAGGATGTTGCAGTTGCGGATCTTGTTGTAA
ATAAAGGATCCTCTAGAAGTTGTCTCCTCCTGCACTGACTGACTGATACAATCGATTTCTGGATCCGCAG
GCCTAATCAACCTCTGGATTACAAAATTTGTGAAAGATTGACTGGTATTCTTAACTATGTTGCTCCTTTT
ACGCTATGTGGATACGCTGCTTTAATGCCTTTGTATCATGCTATTGCTTCCCGTATGGCTTTCATTTTCT
CCTCCTTGTATAAATCCTGGTTGCTGTCTCTTTATGAGGAGTTGTGGCCCGTTGTCAGGCAACGTGGCGT
GGTGTGCACTGTGTTTGCTGACGCAACCCCCACTGGTTGGGGCATTGCCACCACCTGTCAGCTCCTTTCC
GGGACTTTCGCTTTCCCCCTCCCTATTGCCACGGCGGAACTCATCGCCGCCTGCCTTGCCCGCTGCTGGA
CAGGGGCTCGGCTGTTGGGCACTGACAATTCCGTGGTGTTGTCGGGGAAGCTGACGTCCTTTCCATGGCT
GCTCGCCTGTGTTGCCACCTGGATTCTGCGCGGGACGTCCTTCTGCTACGTCCCTTCGGCCCTCAATCCA
GCGGACCTTCCTTCCCGCGGCCTGCTGCCGGCTCTGCGGCCTCTTCCGCGTCTTCGCCTTCGCCCTCAGA
CGAGTCGGATCTCCCTTTGGGCCGCCTCCCCGCCTGTCTAGCTTGACTGACTGAGATACAGCGTACCTTC
AGCTCACAGACATGATAAGATACATTGATGAGTTTGGACAAACCACAACTAGAATGCAGTGAAAAAAATG
CTTTATTTGTGAAATTTGTGATGCTATTGCTTTATTTGTAACCATTATAAGCTGCAATAAACAAGTTAAC
AACAACAATTGCATTCATTTTATGTTTCAGGTTCAGGGGGAGGTGTGGGAGGTTTTTTAAAGCAAGTAAA
ACCTCTACAAATGTGGTATTGGCCCATCTCTATCGGTATCGTAGCATAACCCCTTGGGGCCTCTAAACGG
GTCTTGAGGGGTTTTTTGTGCCCCTCGGGCCGGATTGCTATCTACCGGCATTGGCGCAGAAAAAAATGCC
TGATGCGACGCTGCGCGTCTTATACTCCCACATATGCCAGATTCAGCAACGGATACGGCTTCCCCAACTT
GCCCACTTCCATACGTGTCCTCCTTACCAGAAATTTATCCTTAAGGTCGTCAGCTATCCTGCAGGCGATC
TCTCGATTTCGATCAAGACATTCCTTTAATGGTCTTTTCTGGACACCACTAGGGGTCAGAAGTAGTTCAT
CAAACTTTCTTCCCTCCCTAATCTCATTGGTTACCTTGGGCTATCGAAACTTAATTAAGCGATCTGCATC
TCAATTAGTCAGCAACCATAGTCCCGCCCCTAACTCCGCCCATCCCGCCCCTAACTCCGCCCAGTTCCGC
CCATTCTCCGCCCCATCGCTGACTAATTTTTTTTATTTATGCAGAGGCCGAGGCCGCCTCGGCCTCTGAG
CTATTCCAGAAGTAGTGAGGAGGCTTTTTTGGAGGCCTAGGCTTTTGCAAAGGAGGTAGCCAACATGATT
GAACAAGATGGATTGCACGCAGGTTCTCCCGCCGCTTGGGTGGAGAGGCTATTCGGCTATGACTGGGCAC
AACAGACAATCGGCTGCTCTGATGCCGCCGTGTTCCGGCTGTCAGCGCAGGGGCGCCCGGTTCTTTTTGT
CAAGACCGACCTGTCCGGTGCCCTGAATGAACTCCAGGACGAGGCAGCGCGGCTATCGTGGCTGGCCACG
ACGGGCGTTCCTTGCGCAGCTGTGCTCGACGTTGTCACTGAAGCGGGAAGGGACTGGCTGCTATTGGGCG
AAGTGCCGGGGCAGGATCTCCTGTCATCTCACCTTGCTCCTGCCGAGAAAGTATCCATCATGGCTGATGC
AATGCGGCGGCTGCATACGCTTGATCCGGCTACCTGCCCATTCGACCACCAAGCGAAACATCGCATCGAG
CGAGCACGTACTCGGATGGAAGCCGGTCTTGTCGATCAGGATGATCTGGACGAAGAGCATCAGGGGCTCG
CGCCAGCCGAACTGTTCGCCAGGCTCAAGGCGCGGATGCCCGACGGCGAGGATCTCGTCGTGACCCACGG
CGATGCCTGCTTGCCGAATATCATGGTGGAAAATGGCCGCTTTTCTGGATTCATCGACTGTGGCCGGCTG
GGTGTGGCGGACCGCTATCAGGACATAGCGTTGGCTACCCGTGATATTGCTGAAGAGCTTGGCGGCGAAT
GGGCTGACCGCTTCCTCGTGCTTTACGGTATCGCCGCTCCCGATTCGCAGCGCATCGCCTTCTATCGCCT
TCTTGACGAGTTCTTCTAGTATGTAAGCCCTGTGCCTTCTAGTTGCCAGCCATCTGTTGTTTGCCCCTCC
CCCGTGCCTTCCTTGACCCTGGAAGGTGCCACTCCCACTGTCCTTTCCTAATAAAATGAGGAAATTGCAT
CGCATTGTCTGAGTAGGTGTCATTCTATTCTGGGGGGTGGGGTGGGGCAGGACAGCAAGGGGGAGGATTG
GGAAGACAATAGCAGGCATGCTGGGGATGCGGTGGGCTCTATGGTTAATTAACCAGTCAAGTCAGCTACT
TGGCGAGATCGACTTGTCTGGGTTTCGACTACGCTCAGAATTGCGTCAGTCAAGTTCGATCTGGTCCTTG
CTATTGCACCCGTTCTCCGATTACGAGTTTCATTTAAATCATGTGAGCAAAAGGCCAGCAAAAGGCCAGG
AACCGTAAAAAGGCCGCGTTGCTGGCGTTTTTCCATAGGCTCCGCCCCCCTGACGAGCATCACAAAAATC
GACGCTCAAGTCAGAGGTGGCGAAACCCGACAGGACTATAAAGATACCAGGCGTTTCCCCCTGGAAGCTC
CCTCGTGCGCTCTCCTGTTCCGACCCTGCCGCTTACCGGATACCTGTCCGCCTTTCTCCCTTCGGGAAGC
GTGGCGCTTTCTCATAGCTCACGCTGTAGGTATCTCAGTTCGGTGTAGGTCGTTCGCTCCAAGCTGGGCT
GTGTGCACGAACCCCCCGTTCAGCCCGACCGCTGCGCCTTATCCGGTAACTATCGTCTTGAGTCCAACCC
GGTAAGACACGACTTATCGCCACTGGCAGCAGCCACTGGTAACAGGATTAGCAGAGCGAGGTATGTAGGC
GGTGCTACAGAGTTCTTGAAGTGGTGGCCTAACTACGGCTACACTAGAAGAACAGTATTTGGTATCTGCG
CTCTGCTGAAGCCAGTTACCTTCGGAAAAAGAGTTGGTAGCTCTTGATCCGGCAAACAAACCACCGCTGG
TAGCGGTGGTTTTTTTGTTTGCAAGCAGCAGATTACGCGCAGAAAAAAAGGATCTCAAGAAGATCCTTTG
ATCTTTTCTACGGGGTCTGACGCTCAGTGGAACGAAAACTCACGTTAAGGGATTTTGGTCATGAGATTAT
CAAAAAGGATCTTCACCTAGATCCTTTTAAATTAAAAATGAAGTTTTAAATCAATCTAAAGTATATATGA
GTAAACTTGGTCTGACAGTTACCAATGCTTAATCAGTGAGGCACCTATCTCAGCGATCTGTCTATTTCGT
TCATCCATAGTTGCATTTAAATTTCCGAACTCTCCAAGGCCCTCGTCGGAAAATCTTCAAACCTTTCGTC
CGATCCATCTTGCAGGCTACCTCTCGAACGAACTATCGCAAGTCTCTTGGCCGGCCTTGCGCCTTGGCTA
TTGCTTGGCAGCGCCTATCGCCAGGTATTACTCCAATCCCGAATATCCGAGATCGGGATCACCCGAGAGA
AGTTCAACCTACATCCTCAATCCCGATCTATCCGAGATCCGAGGAATATCGAAATCGGGGCGCGCCTGGT
GTACCGAGAACGATCCTCTCAGTGCGAGTCTCGACGATCCATATCGTTGCTTGGCAGTCAGCCAGTCGGA
ATCCAGCTTGGGACCCAGGAAGTCCAATCGTCAGATATTGTACTCAAGCCTGGTCACGGCAGCGTACCGA
TCTGTTTAAACCTAGATATTGATAGTCTGATCGGTCAACGTATAATCGAGTCCTAGCTTTTGCAAACATC
TATCAAGAGACAGGATCAGCAGGAGGCTTTCGCATGAGTATTCAACATTTCCGTGTCGCCCTTATTCCCT
TTTTTGCGGCATTTTGCCTTCCTGTTTTTGCTCACCCAGAAACGCTGGTGAAAGTAAAAGATGCTGAAGA
TCAGTTGGGTGCGCGAGTGGGTTACATCGAACTGGATCTCAACAGCGGTAAGATCCTTGAGAGTTTTCGC
CCCGAAGAACGCTTTCCAATGATGAGCACTTTTAAAGTTCTGCTATGTGGCGCGGTATTATCCCGTATTG
ACGCCGGGCAAGAGCAACTCGGTCGCCGCATACACTATTCTCAGAATGACTTGGTTGAGTATTCACCAGT
CACAGAAAAGCATCTTACGGATGGCATGACAGTAAGAGAATTATGCAGTGCTGCCATAACCATGAGTGAT
AACACTGCGGCCAACTTACTTCTGACAACGATTGGAGGACCGAAGGAGCTAACCGCTTTTTTGCACAACA
TGGGGGATCATGTAACTCGCCTTGATCGTTGGGAACCGGAGCTGAATGAAGCCATACCAAACGACGAGCG
TGACACCACGATGCCTGTAGCAATGGCAACAACCTTGCGTAAACTATTAACTGGCGAACTACTTACTCTA
GCTTCCCGGCAACAGTTGATAGACTGGATGGAGGCGGATAAAGTTGCAGGACCACTTCTGCGCTCGGCCC
TTCCGGCTGGCTGGTTTATTGCTGATAAATCTGGAGCCGGTGAGCGTGGGTCTCGCGGTATCATTGCAGC
ACTGGGGCCAGATGGTAAGCCCTCCCGTATCGTAGTTATCTACACGACGGGGAGTCAGGCAACTATGGAT
GAACGAAATAGACAGATCGCTGAGATAGGTGCCTCACTGATTAAGCATTGGTAACCGATTCTAGGTGCAT
TGGCGCAGAAAAAAATGCCTGATGCGACGCTGCGCGTCTTATACTCCCACATATGCCAGATTCAGCAACG
GATACGGCTTCCCCAACTTGCCCACTTCCATACGTGTCCTCCTTACCAGAAATTTATCCTTAAGATCCCG
AATCGTTTAAACTCGACTCTGGCTCTATCGAATCTCCGTCGTTTCGAGCTTACGCGAACAGCCGTGGCGC
TCATTTGCTCGTCGGGCATCGAATCTCGTCAGCTATCGTCAGCTTACCTTTTTGGCAGCGATCGCGGCTC
CCGACATCTTGGACCATTAGCTCCACAGGTATCTTCTTCCCTCTAGTGGTCATAACAGCAGCTTCAGCTA
CCTCTCAATTCAAAAAACCCCTCAAGACCCGTTTAGAGGCCCCAAGGGGTTATGCTATCAATCGTTGCGT
TACACACACAAAAAACCAACACACATCCATCTTCGATGGATAGCGATTTTATTATCTAACTGCTGATCGA
GTGTAGCCAGATCTAGTAATCAATTACGGGGTCATTAGTTCATAGCCCATATATGGAGTTCCGCGTTACA
TAACTTACGGTAAATGGCCCGCCTGGCTGACCGCCCAACGACCCCCGCCCATTGACGTCAATAATGACGT
ATGTTCCCATAGTAACGCCAATAGGGACTTTCCATTGACGTCAATGGGTGGAGTATTTACGGTAAACTGC
CCACTTGGCAGTACATCAAGTGTATCATATGCCAAGTACGCCCCCTATTGACGTCAATGACGGTAAATGG
CCCGCCTGGCATTATGCCCAGTACATGACCTTATGGGACTTTCCTACTTGGCAGTACATCTACGTATTAG
TCATCGCTATTACCATGCTGATGCGGTTTTGGCAGTACATCAATGGGCGTGGATAGCGGTTTGACTCACG
GGGATTTCCAAGTCTCCACCCCATTGACGTCAATGGGAGTTTGTTTTGGCACCAAAATCAACGGGACTTT
CCAAAATGTCGTAACAACTCCGCCCCATTGACGCAAATGGGCGGTAGGCGTGTACGGTGGGAGGTCTATA
TAAGCAGAGCTGGTTTAGTGAACCGTCAGATCGCCTGGAGACGCCATCCACGCTGTTTTGACCTCCATAG
AAGACACCGGGACCGATCCAGCCTCCCCTCGAAGCTTACATGTGGTACCGAGCTCGGATCCTGAGAACTT
CAGGGTGAGTCTATGGGACCCTTGATGTTTTCTTTCCCCTTCTTTTCTATGGTTAAGTTCATGTCATAGG
AAGGGGAGAAGTAACAGGGTACACATATTGACCAAATCAGGGTAATTTTGCATTTGTAATTTTAAAAAAT
GCTTTCTTCTTTTAATATACTTTTTTGTTTATCTTATTTCTAATACTTTCCCTAATCTCTTTCTTTCAGG
GCAATAATGATACAATGTATCATGCCTCTTTGCACCATTCTAAAGAATAACAGTGATAATTTCTGGGTTA
AGGCAATAGCAATATTTCTGCATATAAATATTTCTGCATATAAATTGTAACTGATGTAAGAGGTTTCATA
TTGCTAATAGCAGCTACAATCCAGCTACCATTCTGCTTTTATTTTATGGTTGGGATAAGGCTGGATTATT
CTGAGTCCAAGCTAGGCCCTTTTGCTAATCATGTTCATACCTCTTATCTTCCTCCCACAGCTCCTGGGCA
ACGTGCTGGTCTGTGTGCTGGCC
Features (pLannotate 1.2.2; 21 found; start..end, strand, type, name):
     26..3781    +  CDS            S: SPIKE_SARS2 - Experimental evidence at protein level: Swiss-Prot protein existence level 1. [Spike glycoprotein]: May down-regulate host tetherin (BST2) by lysosomal degradation, thereby counteracting its antiviral activity. From Severe acute respiratory syndrome coronavirus 2 (2019-nCoV) (SARS-CoV-2).
   3855..4443    +  misc_feature   WPRE: woodchuck hepatitis virus posttranscriptional regulatory element
   4496..4617    -  polyA_signal   SV40 poly(A) signal: SV40 polyadenylation signal
   4640..4709    -  CDS            large T antigen (fragment): large T antigen from SV40 (simian virus 40)
   4732..4778    +  terminator     T7 terminator: transcription terminator for bacteriophage T7 RNA polymerase
   4808..4944    +  terminator     rrnG terminator: transcription terminator from the E. coli ribosomal RNA rrnG operon (Albrechtsen et al., 1991)
   4989..5060    +  misc_feature   3' β-globin insulator: insulator downstream of the human β-globin locus (Farrell et al., 2002)
   5105..5301    +  promoter       SV40 promoter: SV40 early promoter
   5315..6106    +  CDS            neo: KKA2_KLEPN - Also known as kan, nptII. Experimental evidence at protein level: Swiss-Prot protein existence level 1. Resistance to kanamycin, neomycin, paromomycin, ribostamycin, butirosin and gentamicin B. From Klebsiella pneumoniae.
   6120..6344    +  polyA_signal   bGH poly(A) signal: bovine growth hormone polyadenylation signal
   6540..7128    -  rep_origin     ori: high-copy-number ColE1/pMB1/pBR322/pUC origin of replication
   7300..7364    -  CDS            bla(M) (fragment): β-lactamase lacking the signal sequence; bla(M); allows cytosolic expression of β-lactamase
   7874..8734    +  CDS            AmpR: β-lactamase; bla; confers resistance to ampicillin, carbenicillin, and related antibiotics
   8747..8883    +  terminator     rrnG terminator: transcription terminator from the E. coli ribosomal RNA rrnG operon (Albrechtsen et al., 1991)
   9035..9106    +  misc_feature   5' β-globin insulator: insulator upstream of the human β-globin locus (Farrell et al., 2002)
   9111..9157    -  terminator     T7 terminator: transcription terminator for bacteriophage T7 RNA polymerase
   9175..9223    -  polyA_signal   poly(A) signal: synthetic polyadenylation signal
   9304..9607    +  enhancer       CMV enhancer: human cytomegalovirus immediate early enhancer
   9680..9697    -  promoter       CMV promoter (fragment): human cytomegalovirus (CMV) immediate early promoter
   9760..9811    +  promoter       CMVd2 promoter: truncated human cytomegalovirus (CMV) immediate early promoter that yields moderately reduced expression relative to the full-length promoter
   9945..10420   +  intron         β-globin intron: internally truncated intron from human β-globin
