[The description below was written by a language model from this plasmid's Addgene catalogue record and pLannotate feature annotations shown in this document.]
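Description:
pTwist-SARS-CoV-2 Δ18 B.1.351v2 is a mammalian expression plasmid on a pTwist backbone that encodes the SARS-CoV-2 spike glycoprotein of the B.1.351 lineage (the depositor's "v2" mutation set), truncated to remove the last 18 C-terminal amino acids. The record states the truncated spike is intended for pseudovirus production. Cytoplasmic-tail truncations of this kind are generally used to improve spike display on pseudotyped particles. The specific substitutions that define the v2 variant are not listed in the record.

In the annotated 10.4 kb circular sequence, the spike open reading frame lies downstream of a CMV enhancer, CMV promoter elements (annotated as a short fragment and a truncated CMVd2 form) and an internally truncated human β-globin intron, which typically boosts expression through splicing. A WPRE follows the coding sequence to enhance transcript stability and export. The nearest downstream SV40 poly(A) signal is annotated on the reverse strand, so which element terminates the spike transcript is not clear from the table. Short β-globin insulator elements, along with T7 and rrnG terminators, flank the expression unit and help isolate it from neighbouring transcription.

A separate SV40 early promoter–neo–bGH poly(A) cassette could allow G418 selection in mammalian cells. Propagation in E. coli relies on a high-copy ColE1/pUC-type origin and AmpR, consistent with the listed ampicillin selection. The plasmid is typically co-transfected with packaging and reporter constructs to make spike-pseudotyped particles, and the associated study used such particles to assess variant escape from vaccine-induced neutralizing antibodies.
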