Addgene plasmid #169463: pTwist-SARS-CoV-2 Δ18 B.1.351v2
Purpose: Encodes SARS-CoV-2 B.1.351v2 Spike Protein lacking 18 C-terminal amino acids for pseudovirus production
Depositing lab: Alejandro Balazs. Depositing organization: Massachusetts General Hospital. Publication: Multiple SARS-CoV-2 variants escape neutralization by vaccine-induced humoral immunity. Garcia-Beltran WF, Lam EC, St Denis K, Nitido AD, Garcia ZH, Hauser BM, Feldman J, Pavlovic MN, Gregory DJ, Poznansky MC, Sigal A, Schmidt AG, Iafrate AJ, Naranbhai V, Balazs AB. Cell. 2021 Mar 12. pii: S0092-8674(21)00298-1. doi: 10.1016/j.cell.2021.03.013. PubMed 33743213.
Backbone
  Vector backbone: pTwist
  Vector type: Mammalian Expression
Growth in bacteria
  Bacterial resistance: Ampicillin, 100 μg/mL
  Growth temperature: 37°C
  Growth strain: DH5alpha
  Copy number: Unknown
Gene/Insert
  Gene/Insert name: SARS-CoV-2 B.1.351v2 Spike truncated to remove 18 amino acids
  Entrez Gene: S (a.k.a. GU280_gp02, spike glycoprotein)
Terms and licenses: Academic/Nonprofit Terms; Industry Terms: Not Available to Industry
How to cite: pTwist-SARS-CoV-2 Δ18 B.1.351v2 was a gift from Alejandro Balazs (Addgene plasmid # 169463 ; http://n2t.net/addgene:169463 ; RRID:Addgene_169463)
